Addgene plasmid #159930: pX330_gRNA_H19-DMR-2
Purpose: Specific gRNA against mouse H19-DMR cloned in the pX330 backbone (Addgene Number 42230). Deletion of H19-DMR in mouse ESC.
Depositing lab: Anton Wutz. Depositing organization: ETH Zurich (Swiss Federal Institute of Technology). Publication: Polyploidy of semi-cloned embryos generated from parthenogenetic haploid embryonic stem cells. Aizawa E, Dumeau CE, Freimann R, Di Minin G, Wutz A. PLoS One. 2020 Sep 10;15(9):e0233072. doi: 10.1371/journal.pone.0233072. eCollection 2020. PubMed 32911495.
Backbone
  Vector backbone: pX330-U6-Chimeric_BB-CBh-hSpCas9
  Backbone manufacturer: Addgene 42230
  Backbone size w/o insert (bp): 8506
  Vector type: Mammalian Expression, Mouse Targeting, CRISPR
Growth in bacteria
  Bacterial resistance: Ampicillin, 100 μg/mL
  Growth temperature: 37°C
  Growth strain: DH5alpha
  Copy number: High Copy
Gene/Insert
  Gene/Insert name: gRNA mouse H19-DMR (alt name: H19 differentially methylated region)
  gRNA/shRNA sequence: AGGTGAGAACCACTGCTGAG
  Species: M. musculus (mouse)
  GenBank ID: NG_042043
  Entrez Gene: H19-icr (a.k.a. H19-DMD, H19-DMR, Ic1, Icr1)
  Promoter: U6, CBh
  Cloning method: Restriction Enzyme; 5′ cloning site BbsI (destroyed during cloning); 3′ cloning site BbsI (destroyed during cloning)
  Sequencing primers: 5′ GAGGGCCTATTTCCCATGATTCC; 3′ AAAAAAGCACCGACTCGGTGCC
Terms and licenses: Academic/Nonprofit Terms; Industry Terms: Not Available to Industry
How to cite: pX330_gRNA_H19-DMR-2 was a gift from Anton Wutz (Addgene plasmid # 159930 ; http://n2t.net/addgene:159930 ; RRID:Addgene_159930)
