[The description below was written by a language model from this plasmid's Addgene catalogue record and pLannotate feature annotations shown in this document.]
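Description:
pX330_gRNA_H19-DMR-2 is an all-in-one mammalian CRISPR/Cas9 expression plasmid built on the pX330-U6-Chimeric_BB-CBh-hSpCas9 backbone. It carries a single guide RNA directed against the mouse H19 differentially methylated region (H19-DMR, also called the H19 imprinting control region). The guide spacer was inserted between the backbone's two BbsI sites, both of which were destroyed in cloning. This places it directly downstream of the human U6 RNA polymerase III promoter and upstream of the Streptococcus pyogenes gRNA scaffold, so a complete chimeric guide is transcribed. The feature table also lists a second, partial scaffold fragment just after the full one.

The second expression unit drives Cas9 from the CBh promoter, annotated here as a CMV enhancer, chicken β-actin promoter fragments and a hybrid chicken β-actin/minute virus of mice intron. The S. pyogenes Cas9 coding sequence is annotated as contiguous N- and C-terminal portions. It is followed by a nucleoplasmin bipartite nuclear localization signal and the bovine growth hormone polyadenylation signal. A single AAV2 ITR remnant lies downstream, along with an f1 origin and small bom and rop fragments. The plasmid is propagated in E. coli through a high-copy ColE1/pUC-type origin and selected with ampicillin via β-lactamase. No mammalian selection marker or reporter is annotated.

According to the record, the construct is used to delete the H19-DMR in mouse embryonic stem cells. The "-2" in the name suggests it is one of a set of guides for this locus, as a deletion would normally need cuts flanking the region, but the record does not describe any partner construct.
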