Features (pLannotate 1.2.2; 20 found; start..end, strand, type, name):
      1..241     +  promoter       U6 promoter: RNA polymerase III promoter for human U6 snRNA
    270..345     +  misc_RNA       gRNA scaffold: guide RNA scaffold for the Streptococcus pyogenes CRISPR/Cas9 system
    352..395     +  misc_RNA       gRNA scaffold (fragment): guide RNA scaffold for the Streptococcus pyogenes CRISPR/Cas9 system
    442..727     +  enhancer       CMV enhancer: human cytomegalovirus immediate early enhancer; contains an 18-bp deletion relative to the standard CMV enhancer
    729..850     +  promoter       chicken β-actin promoter (fragment): contains a 21-bp deletion relative to the standard chicken β-actin promoter
    923..944     +  promoter       chicken β-actin promoter (fragment): No description available
   1002..1150    +  promoter       chicken β-actin promoter (fragment): contains a 21-bp deletion relative to the standard chicken β-actin promoter
   1151..1378    +  intron         hybrid intron: hybrid between chicken β-actin (CBA) and minute virus of mice (MMV) introns (Gray et al., 2011)
   1516..3117    +  CDS            Cas9(N): N-terminal portion of Streptococcus pyogenes Cas9 (Zetsche et al., 2015)
   3118..5616    +  CDS            Cas9(C): C-terminal portion of Streptococcus pyogenes Cas9 (Zetsche et al., 2015)
   5617..5664    +  CDS            nucleoplasmin NLS: bipartite nuclear localization signal from nucleoplasmin
   5698..5809    +  polyA_signal   bGH poly(A) signal: bovine growth hormone polyadenylation signal
   5914..6054    +  repeat_region  AAV2 ITR: inverted terminal repeat of adeno-associated virus serotype 2 inverted
   6059..6110    -  misc_feature   bom (fragment): basis of mobility region from pBR322
   6129..6584    +  rep_origin     f1 ori (sequence partly withheld): f1 bacteriophage origin of replication; arrow indicates direction of (+) strand synthesis
   6585..6634    -  misc_feature   bom (fragment): basis of mobility region from pBR322
   6736..6771    -  CDS            rop (fragment): Rop protein, which maintains plasmids at low copy number; rop
   6866..6970    +  promoter       AmpR promoter: bla
   6971..7831    +  CDS            AmpR: β-lactamase; bla; confers resistance to ampicillin, carbenicillin, and related antibiotics
   8002..8590    +  rep_origin     ori: high-copy-number ColE1/pMB1/pBR322/pUC origin of replication
>Addgene plasmid #159930 | pX330_gRNA_H19-DMR-2 | addgene full sequence | sequence record 317435 | Addgene NGS Result
GAGGGCCTATTTCCCATGATTCCTTCATATTTGCATATACGATACAAGGCTGTTAGAGAGATAATTGGAA
TTAATTTGACTGTAAACACAAAGATATTAGTACAAAATACGTGACGTAGAAAGTAATAATTTCTTGGGTA
GTTTGCAGTTTTAAAATTATGTTTTAAAATGGACTATCATATGCTTACCGTAACTTGAAAGTATTTCGAT
TTCTTGGCTTTATATATCTTGTGGAAAGGACGAAACACCAGGTGAGAACCACTGCTGAGGTTTTAGAGCT
AGAAATAGCAAGTTAAAATAAGGCTAGTCCGTTATCAACTTGAAAAAGTGGCACCGAGTCGGTGCTTTTT
TGTTTTAGAGCTAGAAATAGCAAGTTAAAATAAGGCTAGTCCGTTTTTAGCGCGTGCGCCAATTCTGCAG
ACAAATGGCTCTAGAGGTACCCGTTACATAACTTACGGTAAATGGCCCGCCTGGCTGACCGCCCAACGAC
CCCCGCCCATTGACGTCAATAGTAACGCCAATAGGGACTTTCCATTGACGTCAATGGGTGGAGTATTTAC
GGTAAACTGCCCACTTGGCAGTACATCAAGTGTATCATATGCCAAGTACGCCCCCTATTGACGTCAATGA
CGGTAAATGGCCCGCCTGGCATTGTGCCCAGTACATGACCTTATGGGACTTTCCTACTTGGCAGTACATC
TACGTATTAGTCATCGCTATTACCATGGTCGAGGTGAGCCCCACGTTCTGCTTCACTCTCCCCATCTCCC
CCCCCTCCCCACCCCCAATTTTGTATTTATTTATTTTTTAATTATTTTGTGCAGCGATGGGGGCGGGGGG
GGGGGGGGGGNCGCGCSCCGGGGGGGGGGGGGGGGGGGGGGGGGGGGGGGGGGGGGGGGGGGGGGGGGGG
GGGGGGGGGGGGGGGGGGGGGGGGGGGGGGGGGGGGKGKKKKGGGGGGGGGGGGGGGGGGGGGGGGGGGG
GGGGGGGGGGGGGGGNGNGGSGGGGGGGGGGGGGGSGGGGCGRGGGGCGGGGCGGGGCGAGGCGGAGAGG
TGCGGCGGCAGCCAATCAGAGCGGCGCGCTCCGAAAGTTTCCTTTTATGGCGAGGCGGCGGCGGCGGCGG
CCCTATAAAAAGCGAAGCGCGCGGCGGGCGGGAGTCGCTGCGCGCTGCCTTCGCCCCGTGCCCCGCTCCG
CCGCCGCCTCGCGCCGCCCGCCCCGGCTCTGACTGACCGCGTTACTCCCACAGGTGAGCGGGCGGGACGG
CCCTTCTCCTCCGGGCTGTAATTAGCTGAGCAAGAGGTAAGGGTTTAAGGGATGGTTGGTTGGTGGGGTA
TTAATGTTTAATTACCTGGAGCACCTGCCTGAAATCACTTTTTTTCAGGTTGGACCGGTGCCACCATGGA
CTATAAGGACCACGACGGAGACTACAAGGATCATGATATTGATTACAAAGACGATGACGATAAGATGGCC
CCAAAGAAGAAGCGGAAGGTCGGTATCCACGGAGTCCCAGCAGCCGACAAGAAGTACAGCATCGGCCTGG
ACATCGGCACCAACTCTGTGGGCTGGGCCGTGATCACCGACGAGTACAAGGTGCCCAGCAAGAAATTCAA
GGTGCTGGGCAACACCGACCGGCACAGCATCAAGAAGAACCTGATCGGAGCCCTGCTGTTCGACAGCGGC
GAAACAGCCGAGGCCACCCGGCTGAAGAGAACCGCCAGAAGAAGATACACCAGACGGAAGAACCGGATCT
GCTATCTGCAAGAGATCTTCAGCAACGAGATGGCCAAGGTGGACGACAGCTTCTTCCACAGACTGGAAGA
GTCCTTCCTGGTGGAAGAGGATAAGAAGCACGAGCGGCACCCCATCTTCGGCAACATCGTGGACGAGGTG
GCCTACCACGAGAAGTACCCCACCATCTACCACCTGAGAAAGAAACTGGTGGACAGCACCGACAAGGCCG
ACCTGCGGCTGATCTATCTGGCCCTGGCCCACATGATCAAGTTCCGGGGCCACTTCCTGATCGAGGGCGA
CCTGAACCCCGACAACAGCGACGTGGACAAGCTGTTCATCCAGCTGGTGCAGACCTACAACCAGCTGTTC
GAGGAAAACCCCATCAACGCCAGCGGCGTGGACGCCAAGGCCATCCTGTCTGCCAGACTGAGCAAGAGCA
GACGGCTGGAAAATCTGATCGCCCAGCTGCCCGGCGAGAAGAAGAATGGCCTGTTCGGAAACCTGATTGC
CCTGAGCCTGGGCCTGACCCCCAACTTCAAGAGCAACTTCGACCTGGCCGAGGATGCCAAACTGCAGCTG
AGCAAGGACACCTACGACGACGACCTGGACAACCTGCTGGCCCAGATCGGCGACCAGTACGCCGACCTGT
TTCTGGCCGCCAAGAACCTGTCCGACGCCATCCTGCTGAGCGACATCCTGAGAGTGAACACCGAGATCAC
CAAGGCCCCCCTGAGCGCCTCTATGATCAAGAGATACGACGAGCACCACCAGGACCTGACCCTGCTGAAA
GCTCTCGTGCGGCAGCAGCTGCCTGAGAAGTACAAAGAGATTTTCTTCGACCAGAGCAAGAACGGCTACG
CCGGCTACATTGACGGCGGAGCCAGCCAGGAAGAGTTCTACAAGTTCATCAAGCCCATCCTGGAAAAGAT
GGACGGCACCGAGGAACTGCTCGTGAAGCTGAACAGAGAGGACCTGCTGCGGAAGCAGCGGACCTTCGAC
AACGGCAGCATCCCCCACCAGATCCACCTGGGAGAGCTGCACGCCATTCTGCGGCGGCAGGAAGATTTTT
ACCCATTCCTGAAGGACAACCGGGAAAAGATCGAGAAGATCCTGACCTTCCGCATCCCCTACTACGTGGG
CCCTCTGGCCAGGGGAAACAGCAGATTCGCCTGGATGACCAGAAAGAGCGAGGAAACCATCACCCCCTGG
AACTTCGAGGAAGTGGTGGACAAGGGCGCTTCCGCCCAGAGCTTCATCGAGCGGATGACCAACTTCGATA
AGAACCTGCCCAACGAGAAGGTGCTGCCCAAGCACAGCCTGCTGTACGAGTACTTCACCGTGTATAACGA
GCTGACCAAAGTGAAATACGTGACCGAGGGAATGAGAAAGCCCGCCTTCCTGAGCGGCGAGCAGAAAAAG
GCCATCGTGGACCTGCTGTTCAAGACCAACCGGAAAGTGACCGTGAAGCAGCTGAAAGAGGACTACTTCA
AGAAAATCGAGTGCTTCGACTCCGTGGAAATCTCCGGCGTGGAAGATCGGTTCAACGCCTCCCTGGGCAC
ATACCACGATCTGCTGAAAATTATCAAGGACAAGGACTTCCTGGACAATGAGGAAAACGAGGACATTCTG
GAAGATATCGTGCTGACCCTGACACTGTTTGAGGACAGAGAGATGATCGAGGAACGGCTGAAAACCTATG
CCCACCTGTTCGACGACAAAGTGATGAAGCAGCTGAAGCGGCGGAGATACACCGGCTGGGGCAGGCTGAG
CCGGAAGCTGATCAACGGCATCCGGGACAAGCAGTCCGGCAAGACAATCCTGGATTTCCTGAAGTCCGAC
GGCTTCGCCAACAGAAACTTCATGCAGCTGATCCACGACGACAGCCTGACCTTTAAAGAGGACATCCAGA
AAGCCCAGGTGTCCGGCCAGGGCGATAGCCTGCACGAGCACATTGCCAATCTGGCCGGCAGCCCCGCCAT
TAAGAAGGGCATCCTGCAGACAGTGAAGGTGGTGGACGAGCTCGTGAAAGTGATGGGCCGGCACAAGCCC
GAGAACATCGTGATCGAAATGGCCAGAGAGAACCAGACCACCCAGAAGGGACAGAAGAACAGCCGCGAGA
GAATGAAGCGGATCGAAGAGGGCATCAAAGAGCTGGGCAGCCAGATCCTGAAAGAACACCCCGTGGAAAA
CACCCAGCTGCAGAACGAGAAGCTGTACCTGTACTACCTGCAGAATGGGCGGGATATGTACGTGGACCAG
GAACTGGACATCAACCGGCTGTCCGACTACGATGTGGACCATATCGTGCCTCAGAGCTTTCTGAAGGACG
ACTCCATCGACAACAAGGTGCTGACCAGAAGCGACAAGAACCGGGGCAAGAGCGACAACGTGCCCTCCGA
AGAGGTCGTGAAGAAGATGAAGAACTACTGGCGGCAGCTGCTGAACGCCAAGCTGATTACCCAGAGAAAG
TTCGACAATCTGACCAAGGCCGAGAGAGGCGGCCTGAGCGAACTGGATAAGGCCGGCTTCATCAAGAGAC
AGCTGGTGGAAACCCGGCAGATCACAAAGCACGTGGCACAGATCCTGGACTCCCGGATGAACACTAAGTA
CGACGAGAATGACAAGCTGATCCGGGAAGTGAAAGTGATCACCCTGAAGTCCAAGCTGGTGTCCGATTTC
CGGAAGGATTTCCAGTTTTACAAAGTGCGCGAGATCAACAACTACCACCACGCCCACGACGCCTACCTGA
ACGCCGTCGTGGGAACCGCCCTGATCAAAAAGTACCCTAAGCTGGAAAGCGAGTTCGTGTACGGCGACTA
CAAGGTGTACGACGTGCGGAAGATGATCGCCAAGAGCGAGCAGGAAATCGGCAAGGCTACCGCCAAGTAC
TTCTTCTACAGCAACATCATGAACTTTTTCAAGACCGAGATTACCCTGGCCAACGGCGAGATCCGGAAGC
GGCCTCTGATCGAGACAAACGGCGAAACCGGGGAGATCGTGTGGGATAAGGGCCGGGATTTTGCCACCGT
GCGGAAAGTGCTGAGCATGCCCCAAGTGAATATCGTGAAAAAGACCGAGGTGCAGACAGGCGGCTTCAGC
AAAGAGTCTATCCTGCCCAAGAGGAACAGCGATAAGCTGATCGCCAGAAAGAAGGACTGGGACCCTAAGA
AGTACGGCGGCTTCGACAGCCCCACCGTGGCCTATTCTGTGCTGGTGGTGGCCAAAGTGGAAAAGGGCAA
GTCCAAGAAACTGAAGAGTGTGAAAGAGCTGCTGGGGATCACCATCATGGAAAGAAGCAGCTTCGAGAAG
AATCCCATCGACTTTCTGGAAGCCAAGGGCTACAAAGAAGTGAAAAAGGACCTGATCATCAAGCTGCCTA
AGTACTCCCTGTTCGAGCTGGAAAACGGCCGGAAGAGAATGCTGGCCTCTGCCGGCGAACTGCAGAAGGG
AAACGAACTGGCCCTGCCCTCCAAATATGTGAACTTCCTGTACCTGGCCAGCCACTATGAGAAGCTGAAG
GGCTCCCCCGAGGATAATGAGCAGAAACAGCTGTTTGTGGAACAGCACAAGCACTACCTGGACGAGATCA
TCGAGCAGATCAGCGAGTTCTCCAAGAGAGTGATCCTGGCCGACGCTAATCTGGACAAAGTGCTGTCCGC
CTACAACAAGCACCGGGATAAGCCCATCAGAGAGCAGGCCGAGAATATCATCCACCTGTTTACCCTGACC
AATCTGGGAGCCCCTGCCGCCTTCAAGTACTTTGACACCACCATCGACCGGAAGAGGTACACCAGCACCA
AAGAGGTGCTGGACGCCACCCTGATCCACCAGAGCATCACCGGCCTGTACGAGACACGGATCGACCTGTC
TCAGCTGGGAGGCGACAAAAGGCCGGCGGCCACGAAAAAGGCCGGCCAGGCAAAAAAGAAAAAGTAAGAA
TTCCTAGAGCTCGCTGATCAGCCTCGACTGTGCCTTCTAGTTGCCAGCCATCTGTTGTTTGCCCCTCCCC
CGTGCCTTCCTTGACCCTGGAAGGTGCCACTCCCACTGTCCTTTCCTAATAAAATGAGGAAATTGCATCG
CATTGTCTGAGTAGGTGTCATTCTATTCTGGGGGGTGGGGTGGGGCAGGACAGCAAGGGGGAGGATTGGG
AAGAGAATAGCAGGCATGCTGGGGAGCGGCCGCAGGAACCCCTAGTGATGGAGTTGGCCACTCCCTCTCT
GCGCGCTCGCTCGCTCACTGAGGCCGGGCGACCAAAGGTCGCCCGACGCCCGGGCTTTGCCCGGGCGGCC
TCAGTGAGCGAGCGAGCGCGCAGCTGCCTGCAGGGGCGCCTGATGCGGTATTTTCTCCTTACGCATCTGT
GCGGTATTTCACACCGCATA
[95 nt withheld, positions 6111-6205]
T
[46 nt withheld, positions 6207-6252]
C
[141 nt withheld, positions 6254-6394]
CCTTTGACGTTGGAGTCCACGTTCTTT
[37 nt withheld, positions 6422-6458]
ACTCTATCTCGGGCTATTCTTTTGATTTATAAGGGATTTTGCCGATTTCGGTCTATTGGTTAAAAAATGA
GCTGATTTAACAAAAATTTAACGCGAATTTTAACAAAATATTAACGTTTACAATTTTATGGTGCACTCTC
AGTACAATCTGCTCTGATGCCGCATAGTTAAGCCAGCCCCGACACCCGCCAACACCCGCTGACGCGCCCT
GACGGGCTTGTCTGCTCCCGGCATCCGCTTACAGACAAGCTGTGACCGTCTCCGGGAGCTGCATGTGTCA
GAGGTTTTCACCGTCATCACCGAAACGCGCGAGACGAAAGGGCCTCGTGATACGCCTATTTTTATAGGTT
AATGTCATGATAATAATGGTTTCTTAGACGTCAGGTGGCACTTTTCGGGGAAATGTGCGCGGAACCCCTA
TTTGTTTATTTTTCTAAATACATTCAAATATGTATCCGCTCATGAGACAATAACCCTGATAAATGCTTCA
ATAATATTGAAAAAGGAAGAGTATGAGTATTCAACATTTCCGTGTCGCCCTTATTCCCTTTTTTGCGGCA
TTTTGCCTTCCTGTTTTTGCTCACCCAGAAACGCTGGTGAAAGTAAAAGATGCTGAAGATCAGTTGGGTG
CACGAGTGGGTTACATCGAACTGGATCTCAACAGCGGTAAGATCCTTGAGAGTTTTCGCCCCGAAGAACG
TTTTCCAATGATGAGCACTTTTAAAGTTCTGCTATGTGGCGCGGTATTATCCCGTATTGACGCCGGGCAA
GAGCAACTCGGTCGCCGCATACACTATTCTCAGAATGACTTGGTTGAGTACTCACCAGTCACAGAAAAGC
ATCTTACGGATGGCATGACAGTAAGAGAATTATGCAGTGCTGCCATAACCATGAGTGATAACACTGCGGC
CAACTTACTTCTGACAACGATCGGAGGACCGAAGGAGCTAACCGCTTTTTTGCACAACATGGGGGATCAT
GTAACTCGCCTTGATCGTTGGGAACCGGAGCTGAATGAAGCCATACCAAACGACGAGCGTGACACCACGA
TGCCTGTAGCAATGGCAACAACGTTGCGCAAACTATTAACTGGCGAACTACTTACTCTAGCTTCCCGGCA
ACAATTAATAGACTGGATGGAGGCGGATAAAGTTGCAGGACCACTTCTGCGCTCGGCCCTTCCGGCTGGC
TGGTTTATTGCTGATAAATCTGGAGCCGGTGAGCGTGGAAGCCGCGGTATCATTGCAGCACTGGGGCCAG
ATGGTAAGCCCTCCCGTATCGTAGTTATCTACACGACGGGGAGTCAGGCAACTATGGATGAACGAAATAG
ACAGATCGCTGAGATAGGTGCCTCACTGATTAAGCATTGGTAACTGTCAGACCAAGTTTACTCATATATA
CTTTAGATTGATTTAAAACTTCATTTTTAATTTAAAAGGATCTAGGTGAAGATCCTTTTTGATAATCTCA
TGACCAAAATCCCTTAACGTGAGTTTTCGTTCCACTGAGCGTCAGACCCCGTAGAAAAGATCAAAGGATC
TTCTTGAGATCCTTTTTTTCTGCGCGTAATCTGCTGCTTGCAAACAAAAAAACCACCGCTACCAGCGGTG
GTTTGTTTGCCGGATCAAGAGCTACCAACTCTTTTTCCGAAGGTAACTGGCTTCAGCAGAGCGCAGATAC
CAAATACTGTTCTTCTAGTGTAGCCGTAGTTAGGCCACCACTTCAAGAACTCTGTAGCACCGCCTACATA
CCTCGCTCTGCTAATCCTGTTACCAGTGGCTGCTGCCAGTGGCGATAAGTCGTGTCTTACCGGGTTGGAC
TCAAGACGATAGTTACCGGATAAGGCGCAGCGGTCGGGCTGAACGGGGGGTTCGTGCACACAGCCCAGCT
TGGAGCGAACGACCTACACCGAACTGAGATACCTACAGCGTGAGCTATGAGAAAGCGCCACGCTTCCCGA
AGGGAGAAAGGCGGACAGGTATCCGGTAAGCGGCAGGGTCGGAACAGGAGAGCGCACGAGGGAGCTTCCA
GGGGGAAACGCCTGGTATCTTTATAGTCCTGTCGGGTTTCGCCACCTCTGACTTGAGCGTCGATTTTTGT
GATGCTCGTCAGGGGGGCGGAGCCTATGGAAAAACGCCAGCAACGCGGCCTTTTTACGGTTCCTGGCCTT
TTGCTGGCCTTTTGCTCACATGT
