>Addgene plasmid #159930 | pX330_gRNA_H19-DMR-2 | depositor partial sequence | sequence record 309472 | U6-Fwd primer was used for sequencing
GATACAGGCTGTTAGAGAGWTAATTGGAATTAATTTGACTGTAAACACAAAGATATTAGTACAAAATACG
TGACGTAGAAAGTAATAATTTCTTGGGTAGTTTGCAGTTTTAAAATTATGTTTTAAAATGGACTATCATA
TGCTTACCGTAACTTGAAAGTATTTCGATTTCTTGGCTTTATATATCTTGTGGAAAGGACGAAACACCAG
GTGAGAACCACTGCTGAGGTTTTAGAGCTAGAAATAGCAAGTTAAAATAAGGCTAGTCCGTTATCAACTT
GAAAAAGTGGCACCGAGTCGGTGCTTTTTTGTTTTAGAGCTAGAAATAGCAAGTTAAAATAAGGCTAGTC
CGTTTTTAGCGCGTGCGCCAATTCTGCAGACAAATGGCTCTAGAGGTACCCGTTACATAACTTACGGTAA
ATGGCCCGCCTGGCTGACCGCCCAACGACCCCCGCCCATTGACGTCAATAGTAACGCCAATAGGGACTTT
CCATTGACGTCAATGGGTGGAGTATTTACGGTAAACTGCCCACTTGGCAGTACATCAAGTGTATCATATG
CCAAGTACGCCCCCTATTGACGTCAATGACGGTAAATGGCCCGCCTGGCATTGTGCCCAGTACATGACCT
TATGGGACTTTCCTACTTGGCAGTACATCTACGTATTAGTCATCGCTATTACCATGGTCGAGGTGAGCCC
CACGTTCTGCTTCACTCTCCCCATCTCCCCCCCCTCCCCACCCCCAATTTTGTATTTATTTATTTTTTAA
TTATTTTGTGCAGCGATGGGGGCGGGGGGGGGGGGGG
